Addgene plasmid #118511: pMRE163
Purpose: broad-host range plasmid to constitutively express fluorescent protein genes in bacteria
Depositing lab: Mitja Remus-Emsermann. Depositing organization: University of Canterbury. Publication: Chromatic Bacteria - A Broad Host-Range Plasmid and Chromosomal Insertion Toolbox for Fluorescent Protein Expression in Bacteria. Schlechter RO, Jun H, Bernach M, Oso S, Boyd E, Munoz-Lintz DA, Dobson RCJ, Remus DM, Remus-Emsermann MNP. Front Microbiol. 2018 Dec 12;9:3052. doi: 10.3389/fmicb.2018.03052. eCollection 2018. PubMed 30631309.
Backbone
  Vector backbone: pFru97
  Vector type: Bacterial Expression
  Selectable markers: Chloramphenicol/ Tetracycline
Growth in bacteria
  Bacterial resistance: Kanamycin, 50 μg/mL
  Growth temperature: 37°C
  Growth strain: E. coli S17-1 lambda pir
  Copy number: High Copy
Gene/Insert
  Gene/Insert name: sYFP2
  Species: Synthetic
  Cloning method: Gibson Cloning
Resource information
  A portion of this plasmid was derived from a plasmid made by: pMREtn5-Ptuf-sYFP2
Terms and licenses: Academic/Nonprofit Terms; Industry Terms: Not Available to Industry
Depositor comments: Please visit https://www.biorxiv.org/content/early/2018/09/07/402172 for bioRxiv preprint.
How to cite: pMRE163 was a gift from Mitja Remus-Emsermann (Addgene plasmid # 118511 ; http://n2t.net/addgene:118511 ; RRID:Addgene_118511)
