[The description below was written by a language model from this plasmid's Addgene catalogue record and pLannotate feature annotations shown in this document.]
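Description:
pMRE163 is a broad-host-range bacterial expression plasmid of about 9.6 kb, built on the pFru97 backbone and designed to express the yellow fluorescent protein sYFP2 constitutively in diverse bacteria. It replicates through the pBBR1 oriV together with its cognate pBBR1 Rep protein, a system derived from Bordetella bronchiseptica that functions in many Gram-negative hosts. The record lists it as high copy and as maintained in an E. coli S17-1 lambda pir strain. Three complete resistance genes are annotated: neo (nptII, kanamycin, the listed selection for propagation), a tetracycline efflux gene (tetA) accompanied by a partial tetR regulator, and cat (chloramphenicol acetyltransferase) with a fragment of its own promoter. This matches the chloramphenicol/tetracycline markers given in the catalogue.

The payload is a synthetic sYFP2 coding sequence, a fast-maturing monomeric Aequorea-derived yellow fluorescent protein, followed by the lambda t0 terminator. The cat cassette and an rrnB T1 terminator lie immediately downstream. The promoter driving sYFP2 is not annotated in the feature table. The cassette was inserted by Gibson assembly from a source plasmid named pMREtn5-Ptuf-sYFP2, which suggests a tuf promoter, but the record does not confirm this. A tandem array of four rrnB T1 terminators sits upstream of the tetracycline-resistance and sYFP2 region and probably insulates it from backbone read-through transcription. Short fragments of Tn5 transposase, ble, lacZα, M13 ori, CmR and TcR, along with a T7 promoter, appear to be remnants of the parental vectors and not functional elements. No intact transposase is annotated. The plasmid belongs to a toolbox of colour-coded constructs for fluorescently tagging bacteria, for example to distinguish and track strains by microscopy.
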