Features (pLannotate 1.2.2; 23 found; start..end, strand, type, name):
   1023..1794    +  rep_origin     pBBR1 oriV: replication origin of the broad-host-range plasmid pBBR1 from Bordetella bronchiseptica; requires the pBBR1 Rep protein for replication
   1795..2457    +  CDS            pBBR1 Rep: replication protein for the broad-host-range plasmid pBBR1 from Bordetella bronchiseptica
   2518..2587    +  CDS            TcR (fragment): tetracycline efflux protein; tet; confers resistance to tetracycline
   2917..2948    -  CDS            CmR (fragment): chloramphenicol acetyltransferase confers resistance to chloramphenicol
   2948..3025    +  rep_origin     M13 ori (fragment): M13 bacteriophage origin of replication; arrow indicates direction of (+) strand synthesis
   3029..3184    -  CDS            lacZα (fragment): LacZα fragment of β-galactosidase; lacZ fragment
   3192..3210    +  promoter       T7 promoter: promoter for bacteriophage T7 RNA polymerase
   3253..3339    +  terminator     rrnB T1 terminator: Escherichia coli rrnB; transcription terminator T1 from the E. coli rrnB gene
   3436..3522    +  terminator     rrnB T1 terminator: Escherichia coli rrnB; transcription terminator T1 from the E. coli rrnB gene
   3619..3705    +  terminator     rrnB T1 terminator: Escherichia coli rrnB; transcription terminator T1 from the E. coli rrnB gene
   3802..3888    +  terminator     rrnB T1 terminator: Escherichia coli rrnB; transcription terminator T1 from the E. coli rrnB gene
   3990..5189    -  CDS            TcR: tetracycline efflux protein; tetA; confers resistance to tetracycline
   5295..5937    +  CDS            TetR (fragment): tetracycline resistance regulatory protein; tetR
   5959..6285    +  CDS            tnpA (fragment): TN5P_ECOLX - Also known as tnp. Experimental evidence at protein level: Swiss-Prot protein existence level 1. Mediates transposition of transposon Tn5 by a 'cut and paste' mechanism. First, the monomeric transposase binds the 19 bp inverted DNA repeats flanking the transposon. Then, dimerization of the DNA- bound transposase creates a synaptic DNA complex. After nicking of the first DNA strand, excision of the transposon proceeds through a series of intermediates. The transposase then mediates the insertion of the transposon at a new site by strand transfer. The activity of the wild- type tran
   6322..7038    +  CDS            SYFP2: SYFP2 is a basic (constitutively fluorescent) yellow fluorescent protein published in 2006, derived from Aequorea victoria. It is reported to be a very rapidly-maturing monomer with moderate acid sensitivity.
   7059..7153    +  terminator     lambda t0 terminator: transcription terminator from phage lambda
   7168..7196    +  promoter       cat promoter (fragment): promoter of the E. coli cat gene encoding chloramphenicol acetyltransferase
   7197..7853    +  CDS            cat: CAT_ECOLX - Experimental evidence at protein level: Swiss-Prot protein existence level 1. This enzyme is an effector of chloramphenicol resistance in bacteria. From Escherichia coli. This protein is used as a marker in many commonly used cloning vectors, such as pACYC184.
   7921..8007    +  terminator     rrnB T1 terminator: Escherichia coli rrnB; transcription terminator T1 from the E. coli rrnB gene
   8057..8173    -  CDS            CmR (fragment): chloramphenicol acetyltransferase; cat; confers resistance to chloramphenicol
   8173..8325    -  CDS            ble (fragment): BLE_KLEPN - Experimental evidence at protein level: Swiss-Prot protein existence level 1. Binding protein with a strong affinity to the bleomycin family of antibiotics. Binds to CL990; an antimitotic-antibiotic compound. From Klebsiella pneumoniae.
   8349..9140    -  CDS            neo: KKA2_KLEPN - Also known as kan, nptII. Experimental evidence at protein level: Swiss-Prot protein existence level 1. Resistance to kanamycin, neomycin, paromomycin, ribostamycin, butirosin and gentamicin B. From Klebsiella pneumoniae.
   9172..9456    -  CDS            tnpA (fragment): TN5P_ECOLX - Also known as tnp. Experimental evidence at protein level: Swiss-Prot protein existence level 1. Mediates transposition of transposon Tn5 by a 'cut and paste' mechanism. First, the monomeric transposase binds the 19 bp inverted DNA repeats flanking the transposon. Then, dimerization of the DNA- bound transposase creates a synaptic DNA complex. After nicking of the first DNA strand, excision of the transposon proceeds through a series of intermediates. The transposase then mediates the insertion of the transposon at a new site by strand transfer. The activity of the wild- type tran
>Addgene plasmid #118511 | pMRE163 | addgene full sequence | sequence record 369392 | Addgene NGS Result
CTCGGGCCGTCTCTTGGGCTTGATCGGCCTTCTTGCGCATCTCACGCGCTCCTGCGGCGGCCTGTAGGGC
AGGCTCATACCCCTGCCGAACCGCTTTTGTCAGCCGGTCGGCCACGGCTTCCGGCGTCTCAACGCGCTTT
GAGATTCCCAGCTTTTCGGCCAATCCCTGCGGTGCATAGGCGCGTGGCTCGACCGCTTGCGGGCTGATGG
TGACGTGGCCCACTGGTGGCCGCTCCAGGGCCTCGTAGAACGCCTGAATGCGCGTGTGACGTGCCTTGCT
GCCCTCGATGCCCCGTTGCAGCCCTAGATCGGCCACAGCGGCCGCAAACGTGGTCTGGTCGCGGGTCATC
TGCGCTTTGTTGCCGATGAACTCCTTGGCCGACAGCCTGCCGTCCTGCGTCAGCGGCACCACGAACGCGG
TCATGTGCGGGCTGGTTTCGTCACGGTGGATGCTGGCCGTCACGATGCGATCCGCCCCGTACTTGTCCGC
CAGCCACTTGTGCGCCTTCTCGAAGAACGCCGCCTGCTGTTCTTGGCTGGCCGACTTCCACCATTCCGGG
CTGGCCGTCATGACGTACTCGACCGCCAACACAGCGTCCTTGCGCCGCTTCTCTGGCAGCAACTCGCGCA
GTCGGCCCATCGCTTCATCGGTGCTGCTGGCCGCCCAGTGCTCGTTCTCTGGCGTCCTGCTGGCGTCAGC
GTTGGGCGTCTCGCGCTCGCGGTAGGCGTGCTTGAGACTGGCCGCCACGTTGCCCATTTTCGCCAGCTTC
TTGCATCGCATGATCGCGTATGCCGCCATGCCTGCCCCTCCCTTTTGGTGTCCAACCGGCTCGACGGGGG
CAGCGCAAGGCGGTGCCTCCGGCGGGCCACTCAATGCTTGAGTATACTCACTAGACTTTGCTTCGCAAAG
TCGTGACCGCCTACGGCGGCTGCGGCGCCCTACGGGCTTGCTCTCCGGGCTTCGCCCTGCGCGGTCGCTG
CGCTCCCTTGCCAGCCCGTGGATATGTGGACGATGGCCGCGAGCGGCCACCGGCTGGCTCGCTTCGCTCG
GCCCGTGGACAACCCTGCTGGACAAGCTGATGGACAGGCTGCGCCTGCCCACGAGCTTGACCACAGGGAT
TGCCCACCGGCTACCCAGCCTTCGACCACATACCCACCGGCTCCAACTGCGCGGCCTGCGGCCTTGCCCC
ATCAATTTTTTTAATTTTCTCTGGGGAAAAGCCTCCGGCCTGCGGCCTGCGCGCTTCGCTTGCCGGTTGG
ACACCAAGTGGAAGGCGGGTCAAGGCTCGCGCAGCGACCGCGCAGCGGCTTGGCCTTGACGCGCCTGGAA
CGACCCAAGCCTATGCGAGTGGGGGCAGTCGAAGGGCGAAGCCCGCCCGCCTGCCCCCCGAGCCTCACGG
CGGCGAGTGCGGGGGTTCCAAGGGGGCAGCGCCACCTTGGGCAAGGCCGAAGGCCGCGCAGTCGATCAAC
AAGCCCCGGAGGGGCCACTTTTTGCCGGAGGGGGAGCCGCGCCGAAGGCGTGGGGGAACCCCGCAGGGGT
GCCCTTCTTTGGGCACCAAAGAACTAGATATAGGGCGAAATGCGAAAGACTTAAAAATCAACAACTTAAA
AAAGGGGGGTACGCAACAGCTCATTGCGGCACCCCCCGCAATAGCTCATTGCGTAGGTTAAAGAAAATCT
GTAATTGACTGCCACTTTTACGCAACGCATAATTGTTGTCGCGCTGCCGAAAAGTTGCAGCTGATTGCGC
ATGGTGCCGCAACCGTGCGGCACCCCTACCGCATGGAGATAAGCATGGCCACGCAGTCCAGAGAAATCGG
CATTCAAGCCAAGAACAAGCCCGGTCACTGGGTGCAAACGGAACGCAAAGCGCATGAGGCGTGGGCCGGG
CTTATTGCGAGGAAACCCACGGCGGCAATGCTGCTGCATCACCTCGTGGCGCAGATGGGCCACCAGAACG
CCGTGGTGGTCAGCCAGAAGACACTTTCCAAGCTCATCGGACGTTCTTTGCGGACGGTCCAATACGCAGT
CAAGGACTTGGTGGCCGAGCGCTGGATCTCCGTCGTGAAGCTCAACGGCCCCGGCACCGTGTCGGCCTAC
GTGGTCAATGACCGCGTGGCGTGGGGCCAGCCCCGCGACCAGTTGCGCCTGTCGGTGTTCAGTGCCGCCG
TGGTGGTTGATCACGACGACCAGGACGAATCGCTGTTGGGGCATGGCGACCTGCGCCGCATCCCGACCCT
GTATCCGGGCGAGCAGCAACTACCGACCGGCCCCGGCGAGGAGCCGCCCAGCCAGCCCGGCATTCCGGGC
ATGGAACCAGACCTGCCAGCCTTGACCGAAACGGAGGAATGGGAACGGCGCGGGCAGCAGCGCCTGCCGA
TGCCCGATGAGCCGTGTTTTCTGGACGATGGCGAGCCGTTGGAGCCGCCGACACGGGTCACGCTGCCGCG
CCGGTAGCACTTGGGTTGCGCAGCAACCCGTAAGTGCGCTGTTCCAGACTATCGGCTGTAGCCGCCTCGC
CGCCCTATACCTTGTCTGCCTCCCCGCGTTGCGTCGCGGTGCATGGAGCCGGGCCACCTCGACCTGAATG
GAAGCCGGCGGCACCTCGCTAACGGATTCACCGTTTTTATCAGGCTCTGGGAGGCAGAATAAATGATCAT
ATCGTCAATTATTACCTCCACGGGGAGAGCCTGAGCAAACTGGCCTCAGGCATTTGAGAAGCACACGGTC
ACACTGCTTCCGGTAGTCAATAAACCGGTAAACCAGCAATAGACATAAGCGGCTATTTAACGACCCTGCC
CTGAACCGACGACCGGGTCGAATTTGCTTTCGAATTTCTGCCATTCATCCGCTTATTATCACTTATTCAG
GCGTAGCAACCAGGCGTTTAAGGGCACCAATAACTGCCTTAAAAAAATTACGCCCCGCCCTGCCACTCAT
CGCAGTACGGCCTATTGGTTAAAAAATGAGCTGATTTAACAAAAATTTAACGCGAATTTTAACAAAATAT
TAACGCTTACAATTTCCATTCGCCATTCAGGCTGCGCAACTGTTGGGAAGGGCGATCGGTGCGGGCCTCT
TCGCTATTACGCCAGCTGGCGAAAGGGGGATGTGCTGCAAGGCGATTAAGTTGGGTAACGCCAGGGTTTT
CCCAGTCACGACGTTGTAAAACGACGGCCAGTGAGCGCGCGTAATACGACTCACTATAGGGCGAATTGGA
GCTGGGGCCGCAATTCCCAATTCCCCAGGCATCAAATAAAACGAAAGGCTCAGTCGAAAGACTGGGCCTT
TCGTTTTATCTGTTGTTTGTCGGTGAACGCTCTCCTGAGTAGGACAAATCCGCCGGGAGCGGATTTGAAC
GTTGCGAAGCAACGGCCCGGAGGGTGGCGGGCAGGACGCCCGCCATAAACTGCCAGGAATTAATTCCCCA
GGCATCAAATAAAACGAAAGGCTCAGTCGAAAGACTGGGCCTTTCGTTTTATCTGTTGTTTGTCGGTGAA
CGCTCTCCTGAGTAGGACAAATCCGCCGGGAGCGGATTTGAACGTTGCGAAGCAACGGCCCGGAGGGTGG
CGGGCAGGACGCCCGCCATAAACTGCCAGGAATTAATTCCCCAGGCATCAAATAAAACGAAAGGCTCAGT
CGAAAGACTGGGCCTTTCGTTTTATCTGTTGTTTGTCGGTGAACGCTCTCCTGAGTAGGACAAATCCGCC
GGGAGCGGATTTGAACGTTGCGAAGCAACGGCCCGGAGGGTGGCGGGCAGGACGCCCGCCATAAACTGCC
AGGAATTAATTCCCCAGGCATCAAATAAAACGAAAGGCTCAGTCGAAAGACTGGGCCTTTCGTTTTATCT
GTTGTTTGTCGGTGAACGCTCTCCTGAGTAGGACAAATCCGCCGGGAGCGGATTTGAACGTTGCGAAGCA
ACGGCCCGGAGGGTGGCGGGCAGGACGCCCGCCATAAACTGCCAGGAATTGGGGATCGGATTCGAGCTCT
CAGCGATCGGCTCGTTGCCCTGCGCCGCTCCAAAGCCCGCGACGCAGCGCCGGCAGGCAGAGCAAGTAGA
GGGCAGCGCCTGCAATCCATGCCCACCCGTTCCACGTTGTTATAGAAGCCGCATAGATCGCCGTGAAGAG
GAGGGGTCCGACGATCGAGGTCAGGCTGGTGAGCGCCGCCAGTGAGCCTTGCAGCTGCCCCTGACGTTCC
TCATCCACCTGCCTGGACAACATTGCTTGCAGCGCCGGCATTCCGATGCCACCCGAAGCAAGCAGGACCA
TGATCGGGAACGCCATCCATCCCCGTGTCGCGAAGGCAAGCAGGATGTAGCCTGTGCCGTCGGCAATCAT
TCCGAGCATGAGTGCCCGCCTTTCGCCGAGCCGGGCGGCTACAGGGCCGGTGATCATTGCCTGGGCGAGT
GAATGCAGAATGCCAAATGCGGCAAGCGAAATGCCGATCGTGGTCGCGTCCCAGTGAAAGCGATCCTCGC
CGAAAATGACCCAAAGCGCGGCCGGCACCTGTCCGACAAGTTGCATGATGAAGAAGACCGCCATCAGGGC
GGCGACGACGGTCATGCCCCGGGCCCACCGGAACGAAGCGAGCGGGTTGAGAGCCTCCCGGCGTAACGGC
CGGCGTTCGCCTTTGTGCGACTCCGGCAAAAGGAAACAGCCCGTCAGGAAATTGAGGCCGTTCAAGGCTG
CCGCGGCGAAGAACGGAGCGTGGGGGGAGAAACCGCCCATCAGCCCACCGAGCACAGGTCCCGCGACCAT
CCCGAACCCGAAACAGGCGCTCATGAAGCCGAAGTGCCGCGCGCGCTCATCGCCATCAGTGATATCGGCA
ATATAAGCGCCGGCTACCGCCCCAGTCGCCCCGGTGATGCCGGCCACGATCCGCCCGATATAGAGAACCC
AAAGGAAAGGCGCTGTCGCCATGATGGCGTAGTCGACAGTGGCGCCGGCCAGCGAGACGAGCAAGATTGG
CCGCCGCCCGAAACGATCCGACAGCGCGCCCAGCACAGGTGCGCAGGCAAATTGCACCAACGCATACAGC
GCCAGCAGAATGCCATAGTGGGCGGTGACGTCGTTCGAGTGAACCAGATCGCGCAGGAGGCCCGGCAGCA
CCGGCATAATCAGGCCGATGCCGACAGCGTCGAGCGCGACAGTGCTCAGAATTACGATCAGGGGTATGTT
GGGTTTCACGTCTGGCCTCCGGACCAGCCTCCGCTGGTCCGATTGAACGCGCGGATTCTTTATCACTGAT
AAGTTGGTGGACATATTATGTTTATCAGTGATAAAGTGTCAAGCATGACAAAGTTGCAGCCGAATACAGT
GATCCGTGCCGCCCTGGACCTGTTGAACGAGGTCGGCGTAGACGGTCTGACGACACGCAAACTGGCGGAA
CGGTTGGGGGTTCAGCAGCCGGCGCTTTACTGGCACTTCAGGAACAAGCGGGCGCTGCTCGACGCACTGG
CCGAAGCCATGCTGGCGGAGAATCATACGCATTCGGTGCCGAGAGCCGACGACGACTGGCGCTCATTTCT
GATCGGGAATGCCCGCAGCTTCAGGCAGGCGCTGCTCGCCTACCGCGATGGCGCGCGCATCCATGCCGGC
ACGCGACCGGGCGCACCGCAGATGGAAACGGCCGACGCGCAGCTTCGCTTCCTCTGCGAGGCGGGTTTTT
CGGCCGGGGACGCCGTCAATGCGCTGATGACAATCAGCTACTTCACTGTTGGGGCCGTGCTTGAGGAGCA
GGCCGGCGACAGCGATGCCGGCGAGCGCGGCGGCACCGTTGAACAGGCTCCGCTCTCGCCGCTGTTGCGG
GCCGCGATAGACGCCTTCGACGAAGCCGGTCCGGACGCAGCGTTCGAGCAGGGACTCGCGGTGATTGTCG
ATGGATTGGCGAAAAGGAGGCTCGTTGTCAGGAACGTTGAAGGACCGAGAAAGGGTGCTAAGAAACCATT
ATTATCATGAAGCTCGCACGCTGCCGCAAGCACTCAGGGCGCAAGGGCTGCTAAAGGAAGCGGAACACGT
AGAAAGCCAGTCCGCAGAAACGGTGCTGACCCCGGATGAATGTCAGCTACTGGGCTATCTGGACAATGGA
AAACGCAAGCGCAAAGAGAAAGCAGGTAGCTTGCAGTGGGCTTACATGGCGATAGCTAGACTGGGCGGTT
TTATGGACAGCAAGCGAACCGGAATTGCCAGCTGGGGCGCCCTCTGGTAAGGTTGGGAAGCCCTGCAAAG
TAAACTGGATGGCTTTCTTGCCGCCAAGGATCTGATGGCGCAGGGGATCAAGATCTGATCAAGAGACAGG
ATACTAGTGGAGGAAGAAAAAATGGTGAGCAAGGGCGAGGAGCTGTTCACCGGGGTGGTGCCCATCCTGG
TCGAGCTGGACGGCGACGTAAACGGCCACAAGTTCAGCGTGTCCGGCGAGGGCGAGGGCGATGCCACCTA
CGGCAAGCTGACCCTGAAGCTGATCTGCACCACCGGCAAGCTGCCCGTGCCCTGGCCCACCCTCGTGACC
ACCCTGGGCTACGGCGTGCAGTGCTTCGCCCGCTACCCCGACCACATGAAGCAGCACGACTTCTTCAAGT
CCGCCATGCCCGAAGGCTACGTCCAGGAGCGCACCATCTTCTTCAAGGACGACGGCAACTACAAGACCCG
CGCCGAGGTGAAGTTCGAGGGCGACACCCTGGTGAACCGCATCGAGCTGAAGGGCATCGACTTCAAGGAG
GACGGCAACATCCTGGGGCACAAGCTGGAGTACAACTACAACAGCCACAACGTCTATATCACCGCCGACA
AGCAGAAGAACGGCATCAAGGCCAACTTCAAGATCCGCCACAACATCGAGGACGGCGGCGTGCAGCTCGC
CGACCACTACCAGCAGAACACCCCCATCGGCGACGGCCCCGTGCTGCTGCCCGACAACCACTACCTGAGC
TACCAGTCCAAGCTGAGCAAAGACCCCAACGAGAAGCGCGATCACATGGTCCTGCTGGAGTTCGTGACCG
CCGCCGGGATCACTCTCGGCATGGACGAGCTGTACAAGTAAGTAATTAGCTGAGCTTGGACTCCTGTTGA
TAGATCCAGTAATGACCTCAGAACTCCATCTGGATTTGTTCAGAACGCTCGGTTGCCGCCGGGCGTTTTT
TATTGGTGAGAATCCAAGCTAGCTTGGCGAGATTTTCAGGAGCTAAGGAAGCTAAAATGGAGAAAAAAAT
CACTGGATATACCACCGTTGATATATCCCAATGGCATCGTAAAGAACATTTTGAGGCATTTCAGTCAGTT
GCTCAATGTACCTATAACCAGACCGTTCAGCTGGATATTACGGCCTTTTTAAAGACCGTAAAGAAAAATA
AGCACAAGTTTTATCCGGCCTTTATTCACATTCTTGCCCGCCTGATGAATGCTCATCCGGAATTTCGTAT
GGCAATGAAAGACGGTGAGCTGGTGATATGGGATAGTGTTCACCCTTGTTACACCGTTTTCCATGAGCAA
ACTGAAACGTTTTCATCGCTCTGGAGTGAATACCACGACGATTTCCGGCAGTTTCTACACATATATTCGC
AAGATGTGGCGTGTTACGGTGAAAACCTGGCCTATTTCCCTAAAGGGTTTATTGAGAATATGTTTTTCGT
CTCAGCCAATCCCTGGGTGAGTTTCACCAGTTTTGATTTAAACGTGGCCAATATGGACAACTTCTTCGCC
CCCGTTTTCACCATGGGCAAATATTATACGCAAGGCGACAAGGTGCTGATGCCGCTGGCGATTCAGGTTC
ATCATGCCGTTTGTGATGGCTTCCATGTCGGCAGAATGCTTAATGAATTACAACAGTACTGCGATGAGTG
GCAGGGCGGGGCGTAATTTTTTTAAGGCAGTTATTGGTGCCCTTAAACGCCTGGGGTAATGACTCTCTAG
CTTGAGGCATCAAATAAAACGAAAGGCTCAGTCGAAAGACTGGGCCTTTCGTTTTATCTGTTGTTTGTCG
GTGAACGCTCTCCTGAGTAGGACAAATCCGCCGCTAGGAGCTTGCGGCCGCCAGTGTGATGGATATCTGC
ATAAAAACTGTTGTAATTCATTAAGCATTCTGCCGACATGGAAGCCATCACAAACGGCATGATGAACCTG
AATCGCCAGCGGCATCAGCACCTTGTCGCCTTGCGTATAATATTTGCCCATGGGGGTGGGCGAAGAACTC
CAGCATGAGATCCCCGCGCTGGAGGATCATCCAGCCGGCGTCCCGGAAAACGATTCCGAAGCCCAACCTT
TCATAGAAGGCGGCGGTGGAATCGAAATCTCGTGATGGCAGGTTGGGCGTCGCTTGGTCGGTCATTTCGA
ACCCCAGAGTCCCGCTCAGAAGAACTCGTCAAGAAGGCGATAGAAGGCGATGCGCTGCGAATCGGGAGCG
GCGATACCGTAAAGCACGAGGAAGCGGTCAGCCCATTCGCCGCCAAGCTCTTCAGCAATATCACGGGTAG
CCAACGCTATGTCCTGATAGCGGTCCGCCACACCCAGCCGGCCACAGTCGATGAATCCAGAAAAGCGGCC
ATTTTCCACCATGATATTCGGCAAGCAGGCATCGCCATGGGTCACGACGAGATCCTCGCCGTCGGGCATG
CGCGCCTTGAGCCTGGCGAACAGTTCGGCTGGCGCGAGCCCCTGATGCTCTTCGTCCAGATCATCCTGAT
CGACAAGACCGGCTTCCATCCGAGTACGTGCTCGCTCGATGCGATGTTTCGCTTGGTGGTCGAATGGGCA
GGTAGCCGGATCAAGCGTATGCAGCCGCCGCATTGCATCAGCCATGATGGATACTTTCTCGGCAGGAGCA
AGGTGAGATGACAGGAGATCCTGCCCCGGCACTTCGCCCAATAGCAGCCAGTCCCTTCCCGCTTCAGTGA
CAACGTCGAGCACAGCTGCGCAAGGAACGCCCGTCGTGGCCAGCCACGATAGCCGCGCTGCCTCGTCCTG
CAGTTCATTCAGGGCACCGGACAGGTCGGTCTTGACAAAAAGAACCGGGCGCCCCTGCGCTGACAGCCGG
AACACGGCGGCATCAGAGCAGCCGATTGTCTGTTGTGCCCAGTCATAGCCGAATAGCCTCTCCACCCAAG
CGGCCGGAGAACCTGCGTGCAATCCATCTTGTTCAATCATGCGAAACGATCCTCATCCTGTCTCTTGATC
AGATCTTGATCCCCTGCGCCATCAGATCCTTGGCGGCAAGAAAGCCATCCAGTTTACTTTGCAGGGCTTC
CCAACCTTACCAGAGGGCGCCCCAGCTGGCAATTCCGGTTCGCTTGCTGTCCATAAAACCGCCCAGTCTA
GCTATCGCCATGTAAGCCCACTGCAAGCTACCTGCTTTCTCTTTGCGCTTGCGTTTTCCCTTGTCCAGAT
AGCCCAGTAGCTGACATTCATCCCAGGTGGCACTTTTCGGGGAAATGTGCGCGCCCGCGTTCCTGCTGGC
GCTGGGCCTGTTTCTGGCGCTGGACTTCCCGCTGTTCCGTCAGCAGCTTTTCGCCCACGGCCTTGATGAT
CGCGGCGGCCTTGGCCTGCATATCCCGATTCAACGGCCCCAGGGCGTCCAGAACGGGCTTCAGGCGCTCC
CGAAGGT
